>Addgene plasmid #191314 | PiggyBac dCas9-KRAB | addgene full sequence | sequence record 378368 | Addgene NGS Result
ATGGTTATGGCAGCACTGCATAATTCTCTTACTGTCATGCCATCCGTAAGATGCTTTTCTGTGACTGGTG
AGTACTCAACCAAGTCATTCTGAGAATAGTGTATGCGGCGACCGAGTTGCTCTTGCCCGGCGTCAATACG
GGATAATACCGCGCCACATAGCAGAACTTTAAAAGTGCTCATCATTGGAAAACGTTCTTCGGGGCGAAAA
CTCTCAAGGATCTTACCGCTGTTGAGATCCAGTTCGATGTAACCCACTCGTGCACCCAACTGATCTTCAG
CATCTTTTACTTTCACCAGCGTTTCTGGGTGAGCAAAAACAGGAAGGCAAAATGCCGCAAAAAAGGGAAT
AAGGGCGACACGGAAATGTTGAATACTCATACTCTTCCTTTTTCAATATTATTGAAGCATTTATCAGGGT
TATTGTCTCATGAGCGGATACATATTTGAATGTATTTAGAAAAATAAACAAATAGGGGTTCCGCGCACAT
TTCCCCGAAAAGTGCCACCTAAATTGTAAGCGTTAATATTTTGTTAAAATTCGCGTTAAATTTTTGTTAA
ATCAGCTCATTTTTTAACCAATAGGCCGAAATCGGCAAAATCCCTTATAAATCAAAAGAATAGACCGAGA
TAGGGT
[37 nt withheld, positions 637-673]
AAAGAACGTGGACTCCAACGTCAAAGG
[49 nt withheld, positions 701-749]
T
[91 nt withheld, positions 751-841]
G
[124 nt withheld, positions 843-966]
CCCATTCGCCATTCAGGCTGCGCAACTGTTGGGAAGGGCGATCGGTGCGGGCCTCTTCGCTATTACGCCA
GCTGGCGAAAGGGGGATGTGCTGCAAGGCGATTAAGTTGGGTAACGCCAGGGTTTTCCCAGTCACGACGT
TGTAAAACGACGGCCAGTGAGCGCGCCTCGTTCATTCACGTTTTTGAACCCGTGGAGGACGGGCAGACTC
GCGGTGCAAATGTGTTTTACAGCGTGATGGAGCAGATGAAGATGCTCGACACGCTGCAGAACACGCAGCT
AGATTAACCCTAGAAAGATAATCATATTGTGACGTACGTTAAAGATAATCATGTGTAAAATTGACGCATG
TGTTTTATCGGTCTGTATATCGAGGTTTATTTATTAATTTGAATAGATATTAAGTTTTATTATATTTACA
CTTACATACTAATAATAAATTCAACAAACAATTTATTTATGTTTATTTATTTATTAAAAAAAACAAAAAC
TCAAAATTTCTTCTATAAAGTAACAAAACTTTTATGAGGGACAGCCCCCCCCCAAAGCCCCCAGGGATGT
AATTACGTCCCTCCCCCGCTAGGGGGCAGCAGCGAGCCGCCCGGGGCTCCGCTCCGGTCCGGCGCTCCCC
CCGCATCCCCGAGCCGGCAGCGTGCGGGGACAGCCCGGGCACGGGGAAGGTGGCACGGGATCGCTTTCCT
CTGAACGCTTCTCGCTGCTCTTTGAGCCTGCAGACACCTGGGGGGATACGGGGAAAAGGCCTCCACGGCC
AGACTAGACGAGTTTACTCCCTATCAGTGATAGAGAACGATGTCGAGTTTACTCCCTATCAGTGATAGAG
AACGTATGTCGAGTTTACTCCCTATCAGTGATAGAGAACGTATGTCGAGTTTACTCCCTATCAGTGATAG
AGAACGTATGTCGAGTTTATCCCTATCAGTGATAGAGAACGTATGTCGAGTTTACTCCCTATCAGTGATA
GAGAACGTATGTCGAGGTAGGCGTGTACGGTGGGAGGCCTATATAAGCAGAGCTCGTTTAGTGAACCGTC
AGATCGCACCGGTGGTACCGACTCGAATTCCGCCCGGGCTCGAGCTTAAGGTTAATTAACGCCACCATGG
ATGCTAAGTCACTAACTGCCTGGTCCCGGACACTGGTGACCTTCAAGGATGTATTTGTGGACTTCACCAG
GGAGGAGTGGAAGCTGCTGGACACTGCTCAGCAGATCGTGTACAGAAATGTGATGCTGGAGAACTATAAG
AACCTGGTTTCCTTGGGTTATCAGCTTACTAAGCCAGATGTGATCCTCCGGTTGGAGAAGGGAGAAGAGC
CCGGCGGTTCCGGCGGAGGGTCGATGGACAAGAAGTACAGCATCGGCCTGGCCATCGGCACCAACTCTGT
AGGCTGGGCCGTGATCACCGACGAGTACAAGGTGCCCAGCAAGAAATTCAAGGTGCTGGGCAACACCGAC
CGGCACAGCATCAAGAAGAACCTGATCGGCGCCCTGCTGTTCGACAGCGGAGAAACAGCCGAGGCCACCC
GGCTGAAGAGAACCGCCAGAAGAAGATACACCAGACGGAAGAACCGGATCTGCTATCTGCAAGAGATCTT
CAGCAACGAGATGGCCAAGGTGGACGACAGCTTCTTCCACAGACTGGAAGAGTCCTTCCTGGTGGAAGAG
GATAAGAAGCACGAGCGGCACCCCATCTTCGGCAACATCGTGGACGAGGTGGCCTACCACGAGAAGTACC
CCACCATCTACCACCTGAGAAAGAAACTGGTGGACAGCACCGACAAGGCCGACCTGCGGCTGATCTATCT
GGCCCTGGCCCACATGATCAAGTTCCGGGGCCACTTCCTGATCGAGGGCGACCTGAACCCCGACAACAGC
GACGTGGACAAGCTGTTCATCCAGCTGGTGCAGACCTACAACCAGCTGTTCGAGGAAAACCCCATCAACG
CCGGCGGCGTGGACGCCAAGGCCATCCTGTCTGCCAGACTGAGCAAGAGCAGACGGCTGGAAAATCTGAT
CGCCCAGCTGCCCGGCGAGAAGAAGAATGGCCTGTTCGGCAACCTGATTGCCCTGAGCCTGGGCCTGACC
CCCAACTTCAAGAGCAACTTCGACCTGGCCGAGGATGCCAAACTGCAGCTGAGCAAGGACACCTACGACG
ACGACCTGGACAACCTGCTGGCCCAGATCGGCGACCAGTACGCCGACCTGTTTCTGGCCGCCAAGAACCT
GTCCGACGCCATCCTGCTGAGCGACATCCTGAGAGTGAACACCGAGATCACCAAGGCCCCCCTGAGCGCC
TCTATGATCAAGAGATACGACGAGCACCACCAGGACCTGACCCTGCTGAAAGCTCTCGTGCGGCAGCAGC
TGCCTGAGAAGTACAAAGAGATTTTCTTCGACCAGAGCAAGAACGGCTACGCCGGCTACATCGATGGCGG
AGCCAGCCAGGAAGAGTTCTACAAGTTCATCAAGCCCATCCTGGAAAAGATGGACGGCACCGAGGAACTG
CTCGTGAAGCTGAACAGAGAGGACCTGCTGCGGAAGCAGCGGACCTTCGACAACGGCAGCATCCCCCACC
AGATCCACCTGGGAGAGCTGCACGCCATTCTGCGGCGGCAGGAAGATTTTTACCCATTCCTGAAGGACAA
CCGGGAAAAGATCGAGAAGATCCTGACCTTCCGCATCCCCTACTACGTGGGCCCTCTGGCCAGGGGAAAC
AGCAGATTCGCCTGGATGACCAGAAAGAGCGAGGAAACCATCACCCCCTGGAACTTCGAGGAAGTGGTGG
ACAAGGGCGCCAGCGCCCAGAGCTTCATCGAGCGGATGACCAACTTCGATAAGAACCTGCCCAACGAGAA
GGTGCTGCCCAAGCACAGCCTGCTGTACGAGTACTTCACCGTGTACAACGAGCTGACCAAAGTGAAATAC
GTGACCGAGGGAATGAGAAAGCCCGCCTTCCTGAGCGGCGAGCAGAAAAAAGCCATCGTGGACCTGCTGT
TCAAGACCAACCGGAAAGTGACCGTGAAGCAGCTGAAAGAGGACTACTTCAAGAAAATCGAGTGCTTCGA
CTCCGTGGAAATCTCCGGCGTGGAAGATCGGTTCAACGCCTCCCTGGGCACATACCACGATCTGCTGAAA
ATTATCAAGGACAAGGACTTCCTGGACAATGAGGAAAACGAGGACATTCTGGAAGATATCGTGCTGACCC
TGACACTGTTTGAGGACAGAGAGATGATCGAGGAACGGCTGAAAACCTATGCCCACCTGTTCGACGACAA
AGTGATGAAGCAGCTGAAGCGGCGGAGATACACCGGCTGGGGCAGGCTGAGCCGGAAGCTGATCAACGGC
ATCCGGGACAAGCAGTCCGGCAAGACAATCCTGGATTTCCTGAAGTCCGACGGCTTCGCCAACAGAAACT
TCATGCAGCTGATCCACGACGACAGCCTGACCTTTAAAGAGGACATCCAGAAAGCCCAGGTGTCCGGCCA
GGGCGATAGCCTGCACGAGCACATTGCCAATCTGGCCGGCAGCCCCGCCATTAAGAAGGGCATCCTGCAG
ACAGTGAAGGTGGTGGACGAGCTCGTGAAAGTGATGGGCCGGCACAAGCCCGAGAACATCGTGATCGAAA
TGGCCAGAGAGAACCAGACCACCCAGAAGGGACAGAAGAACAGCCGCGAGAGAATGAAGCGGATCGAAGA
GGGCATCAAAGAGCTGGGCAGCCAGATCCTGAAAGAACACCCCGTGGAAAACACCCAGCTGCAGAACGAG
AAGCTGTACCTGTACTACCTGCAGAATGGGCGGGATATGTACGTGGACCAGGAACTGGACATCAACCGGC
TGTCCGACTACGATGTGGACGCTATCGTGCCTCAGAGCTTTCTGAAGGACGACTCCATCGATAACAAAGT
GCTGACTCGGAGCGACAAGAACCGGGGCAAGAGCGACAACGTGCCCTCCGAAGAGGTCGTGAAGAAGATG
AAGAACTACTGGCGCCAGCTGCTGAATGCCAAGCTGATTACCCAGAGGAAGTTCGACAATCTGACCAAGG
CCGAGAGAGGCGGCCTGAGCGAACTGGATAAGGCCGGCTTCATCAAGAGACAGCTGGTGGAAACCCGGCA
GATCACAAAGCACGTGGCACAGATCCTGGACTCCCGGATGAACACTAAGTACGACGAGAACGACAAACTG
ATCCGGGAAGTGAAAGTGATCACCCTGAAGTCCAAGCTGGTGTCCGATTTCCGGAAGGATTTCCAGTTTT
ACAAAGTGCGCGAGATCAACAACTACCACCACGCCCACGACGCCTACCTGAACGCCGTCGTGGGAACCGC
CCTGATCAAAAAGTACCCTAAGCTGGAAAGCGAGTTCGTGTACGGCGACTACAAGGTGTACGACGTGCGG
AAGATGATCGCCAAGAGCGAGCAGGAAATCGGCAAGGCTACCGCCAAGTACTTCTTCTACAGCAACATCA
TGAACTTTTTCAAGACCGAGATTACCCTGGCCAACGGCGAGATCCGGAAGCGGCCTCTGATCGAGACAAA
CGGCGAAACAGGCGAGATCGTGTGGGATAAGGGCCGGGACTTTGCCACCGTGCGGAAAGTGCTGTCTATG
CCCCAAGTGAATATCGTGAAAAAGACCGAGGTGCAGACAGGCGGCTTCAGCAAAGAGTCTATCCTGCCCA
AGAGGAACAGCGACAAGCTGATCGCCAGAAAGAAGGACTGGGACCCTAAGAAGTACGGCGGCTTCGACAG
CCCCACCGTGGCCTATTCTGTGCTGGTGGTGGCCAAAGTGGAAAAGGGCAAGTCCAAGAAACTGAAGAGT
GTGAAAGAGCTGCTGGGGATCACCATCATGGAAAGAAGCAGCTTCGAGAAGAATCCCATCGACTTTCTGG
AAGCCAAGGGCTACAAAGAAGTGAAAAAGGACCTGATCATCAAGCTGCCTAAGTACTCCCTGTTCGAGCT
GGAAAACGGCCGGAAGAGAATGCTGGCCTCTGCCGGCGAACTGCAGAAGGGAAACGAACTGGCCCTGCCC
TCCAAATATGTGAACTTCCTGTACCTGGCCAGCCACTATGAGAAGCTGAAGGGCTCCCCCGAGGATAATG
AGCAGAAACAGCTGTTTGTGGAACAGCACAAACACTACCTGGACGAGATCATCGAGCAGATCAGCGAGTT
CTCCAAGAGAGTGATCCTGGCCGACGCTAATCTGGACAAGGTGCTGAGCGCCTACAACAAGCACAGAGAC
AAGCCTATCAGAGAGCAGGCCGAGAATATCATCCACCTGTTTACCCTGACCAATCTGGGAGCCCCTGCCG
CCTTCAAGTACTTTGACACCACCATCGACCGGAAGAGGTACACCAGCACCAAAGAGGTGCTGGACGCCAC
CCTGATCCACCAGAGCATCACCGGCCTGTACGAGACACGGATCGACCTGTCTCAGCTGGGAGGCGACGCC
TATCCCTATGACGTGCCCGATTATGCCAGCCTGGGCAGCGGCTCCCCCAAGAAAAAACGCAAGGTGGAAG
ATCCTAAGAAAAAGCGGAAAGTGGACGGCATTGGTAGTGGGAGCAACGGCAGCAGCGGATCCGCTACTAA
CTTCAGCCTGCTGAAGCAGGCTGGAGACGTGGAGGAGAACCCTGGACCTATGAGCGAGCTGATTAAGGAG
AACATGCACATGAAGCTGTACATGGAGGGCACCGTGGACAACCATCACTTCAAGTGCACATCCGAGGGCG
AAGGCAAGCCCTACGAGGGCACCCAGACCATGAGAATCAAGGTGGTCGAGGGCGGCCCTCTCCCCTTCGC
CTTCGACATCCTGGCTACTAGCTTCCTCTACGGCAGCAAGACCTTCATCAACCACACCCAGGGCATCCCC
GACTTCTTCAAGCAGTCCTTCCCTGAGGGCTTCACATGGGAGAGAGTCACCACATACGAAGACGGGGGCG
TGCTGACCGCTACCCAGGACACCAGCCTCCAGGACGGCTGCCTCATCTACAACGTCAAGATCAGAGGGGT
GAACTTCACATCCAACGGCCCTGTGATGCAGAAGAAAACACTCGGCTGGGAGGCCTTCACCGAGACGCTG
TACCCCGCTGACGGCGGCCTGGAAGGCAGAAACGACATGGCCCTGAAGCTCGTGGGCGGGAGCCATCTGA
TCGCAAACATCAAGACCACATATAGATCCAAGAAACCCGCTAAGAACCTCAAGATGCCTGGCGTCTACTA
TGTGGACTACAGACTGGAAAGAATCAAGGAGGCCAACAACGAGACCTACGTCGAGCAGCACGAGGTGGCA
GTGGCCAGATACTGCGACCTCCCTAGCAAACTGGGGCACAAGCTTAATTAATGTACAAGGCGGCCGCGTC
GACAATCAACCTCTGGATTACAAAATTTGTGAAAGATTGACTGGTATTCTTAACTATGTTGCTCCTTTTA
CGCTATGTGGATACGCTGCTTTAATGCCTTTGTATCATGCTATTGCTTCCCGTATGGCTTTCATTTTCTC
CTCCTTGTATAAATCCTGGTTGCTGTCTCTTTATGAGGAGTTGTGGCCCGTTGTCAGGCAACGTGGCGTG
GTGTGCACTGTGTTTGCTGACGCAACCCCCACTGGTTGGGGCATTGCCACCACCTGTCAGCTCCTTTCCG
GGACTTTCGCTTTCCCCCTCCCTATTGCCACGGCGGAACTCATCGCCGCCTGCCTTGCCCGCTGCTGGAC
AGGGGCTCGGCTGTTGGGCACTGACAATTCCGTGGTGTTGTCGGGGAAGCTGACGTCCTTTCCATGGCTG
CTCGCCTGTGTTGCCACCTGGATTCTGCGCGGGACGTCCTTCTGCTACGTCCCTTCGGCCCTCAATCCAG
CGGACCTTCCTTCCCGCGGCCTGCTGCCGGCTCTGCGGCCTCTTCCGCGTCTTCGCCTTCGCCCTCAGAC
GAGTCGGATCTCCCTTTGGGCCGCCTCCCCGCACGCGTGGCCTCCGCGCCGGGTTTTGGCGCCTCCCGCG
GGCGCCCCCCTCCTCACGGCGAGCGCTGCCACGTCAGACGAAGGGCGCAGCGAGCGTCCTGATCCTTCCG
CCCGGACGCTCAGGACAGCGGCCCGCTGCTCATAAGACTCGGCCTTAGAACCCCAGTATCAGCAGAAGGA
CATTTTAGGACGGGACTTGGGTGACTCTAGGGCACTGGTTTTCTTTCCAGAGAGCGGAACAGGCGAGGAA
AAGTAGTCCCTTCTCGGCGATTCTGCGGAGGGATCTCCGTGGGGCGGTGAACGCCGATGATTATATAAGG
ACGCGCCGGGTGTGGCACAGCTAGTTCCGTCGCAGCCGGGATTTGGGTCGCGGTTCTTGTTTGTGGATCG
CTGTGATCGTCACTTGGTGAGTAGCGGGCTGCTGGGCTGGCCGGGGCTTTCGTGGCCGCCGGGCCGCTCG
GTGGGACGGAAGCGTGTGGAGAGACCGCCAAGGGCTGTAGTCTGGGTCCGCGAGCAAGGTTGCCCTGAAC
TGGGGGTTGGGGGGAGCGCAGCAAAATGGCGGCTGTTCCCGAGTCTTGAATGGAAGACGCTTGTGAGGCG
GGCTGTGAGGTCGTTGAAACAAGGTGGGGGGCATGGTGGGCGGCAAGAACCCAAGGTCTTGAGGCCTTCG
CTAATGCGGGAAAGCTCTTATTCGGGTGAGATGGGCTGGGGCACCATCTGGGGACCCTGACGTGAAGTTT
GTCACTGACTGGAGAACTCGGTTTGTCGTCTGTTGCGGGGGCGGCAGTTATGGCGGTGCCGTTGGGCAGT
GCACCCGTACCTTTGGGAGCGCGCGCCCTCGTCGTGTCGTGACGTCACCCGTTCTGTTGGCTTATAATGC
AGGGTGGGGCCACCTGCCGGTAGGTGTGCGGTAGGCTTTTCTCCGTCGCAGGACGCAGGGTTCGGGCCTA
GGGTAGGCTCTCCTGAATCGACAGGCGCCGGACCTCTGGTGAGGGGAGGGATAAGTGAGGCGTCAGTTTC
TTTGGTCGGTTTTATGTACCTATCTTCTTAAGTAGCTGAAGCTCCGGTTTTGAACTATGCGCTCGGGGTT
GGCGAGTGTGTTTTGTGAAGTTTTTTAGGCACCTTTTGAAATGTAATCATTTGGGTCAATATGTAATTTT
CAGTGTTAGACTAGTAAATTGTCCGCTAAATTCTGGCCGTTTTTGGCTTTTTTGTTAGACGCTAGCGGAT
CCATAACTTCGTATAGTATACATTATACGAAGTTATGCCACCATGTCTAGGCTGGACAAGAGCAAAGTCA
TAAACGGAGCTCTGGAATTACTCAATGGTGTCGGTATCGAAGGCCTGACGACAAGGAAACTCGCTCAAAA
GCTGGGAGTTGAGCAGCCTACCCTGTACTGGCACGTGAAGAACAAGCGGGCCCTGCTCGATGCCCTGCCA
ATCGAGATGCTGGACAGGCATCATACCCACTTCTGCCCCCTGGAAGGCGAGTCATGGCAAGACTTTCTGC
GGAACAACGCCAAGTCATACCGCTGTGCTCTCCTCTCACATCGCGACGGGGCTAAAGTGCATCTCGGCAC
CCGCCCAACAGAGAAACAGTACGAAACCCTGGAAAATCAGCTCGCGTTCCTGTGTCAGCAAGGCTTCTCC
CTGGAGAACGCACTGTACGCTCTGTCCGCCGTGGGCCACTTTACACTGGGCTGCGTATTGGAGGAACAGG
AGCATCAAGTAGCAAAAGAGGAAAGAGAGACACCTACCACCGATTCTATGCCCCCACTTCTGAGACAAGC
AATTGAGCTGTTCGACCGGCAGGGAGCCGAACCTGCCTTCCTTTTCGGCCTGGAACTAATCATATGTGGC
CTGGAGAAACAGCTAAAGTGCGAAAGCGGCGGGCCGACCGACGCCCTTGACGATTTTGACTTAGACATGC
TCCCAGCCGATGCCCTTGACGATTTTGACCTTGACATGCTCCCCGGGTAAATAACTTCGTATAGTATACA
TTATACGAAGTTATGGATCCGCGGCCGCAAATTCCGCCCCTCTCCCTCCCCCCCCCCTAACGTTACTGGC
CGAAGCCGCTTGGAATAAGGCCGGTGTGCGTTTGTCTATATGTTATTTTCCACCATATTGCCGTCTTTTG
GCAATGTGAGGGCCCGGAAACCTGGCCCTGTCTTCTTGACGAGCATTCCTAGGGGTCTTTCCCCTCTCGC
CAAAGGAATGCAAGGTCTGTTGAATGTCGTGAAGGAAGCAGTTCCTCTGGAAGCTTCTTGAAGACAAACA
ACGTCTGTAGCGACCCTTTGCAGGCAGCGGAACCCCCCACCTGGCGACAGGTGCCTCTGCGGCCAAAAGC
CACGTGTATAAGATACACCTGCAAAGGCGGCACAACCCCAGTGCCACGTTGTGAGTTGGATAGTTGTGGA
AAGAGTCAAATGGCTCTCCTCAAGCGTATTCAACAAGGGGCTGAAGGATGCCCAGAAGGTACCCCATTGT
ATGGGATCTGATCTGGGGCCTCGGTGCACATGCTTTACATGTGTTTAGTCGAGGTTAAAAAAACGTCTAG
GCCCCCCGAACCACGGGGACGTGGTTTTCCTTTGAAAAACACGATAATACCATGGCCACCGAGTACAAGC
CCACGGTGCGCCTCGCCACCCGCGACGACGTCCCCCGGGCCGTACGCACCCTCGCCGCCGCGTTCGCCGA
CTACCCCGCCACGCGCCACACCGTCGATCCGGACCGCCACATCGAGCGGGTCACCGAGCTGCAAGAACTC
TTCCTCACGCGCGTCGGGCTCGACATCGGCAAGGTGTGGGTCGCGGACGACGGCGCCGCGGTGGCGGTCT
GGACCACGCCGGAGAGCGTCGAAGCGGGGGCGGTGTTCGCCGAGATCGGCCCGCGCATGGCCGAGTTGAG
CGGTTCCCGGCTGGCCGCGCAGCAACAGATGGAAGGCCTCCTGGCGCCGCACCGGCCCAAGGAGCCCGCG
TGGTTCCTGGCCACCGTCGGCGTCTCGCCCGACCACCAGGGCAAGGGTCTGGGCAGCGCCGTCGTGCTCC
CCGGAGTGGAGGCGGCCGAGCGCGCCGGGGTGCCCGCCTTCCTGGAGACCTCCGCGCCCCGCAACCTCCC
CTTCTACGAGCGGCTCGGCTTCACCGTCACCGCCGACGTCGAGGTGCCCGAAGGACCGCGCACCTGGTGC
ATGACCCGCAAGCCCGGTGCCGTCGACAATCAACCTCTGGATTACAAAATTTGTGAAAGATTGACTGGTA
TTCTTAACTATGTTGCTCCTTTTACGCTATGTGGATACGCTGCTTTAATGCCTTTGTATCATGCGTTAAC
TAACTAAACTTGTTTATTGCAGCTTATAATGGTTACAAATAAAGCAATAGCATCACAAATTTCACAAATA
AAGCATTTTTTTCACTGCATTCTAGTTGTGGTTTGTCCAAACTCATCAATGTATCTTATCATGTCTGGAA
TTGACTCAAATGATGTCAATTAGTCTATCAGAAGCTCATCTGGTCTCCCTTCCGGGGGACAAGACATCCC
TGTTTAATATTTAAACAGCAGTGTTCCCAAACTGGGTTCTTATATCCCTTGCTCTGGTCAACCAGGTTGC
AGGGTTTCCTGTCCTCACAGGAACGAAGTCCCTAAAGAAACAGTGGCAGCCAGGTTTAGCCCCGGAATTG
ACTGGATTCCTTTTTTAGGGCCCATTGGTATGGCTTTTTCCCCGTATCCCCCCAGGTGTCTGCAGGCTCA
AAGAGCAGCGAGAAGCGTTCAGAGGAAAGCGATCCCGTGCCACCTTCCCCGTGCCCGGGCTGTCCCCGCA
CGCTGCCGGCTCGGGGATGCGGGGGGAGCGCCGGACCGGAGCGGAGCCCCGGGCGGCTCGCTGCTGCCCC
CTAGCGGGGGAGGGACGTAATTACATCCCTGGGGGCTTTGGGGGGGGGCTGTCCCTGATATCTATAACAA
GAAAATATATATATAATAAGTTATCACGTAAGTAGAACATGAAATAACAATATAATTATCGTATGAGTTA
AATCTTAAAAGTCACGTAAAAGATAATCATGCGTCATTTTGACTCACGCGGTCGTTATAGTTCAAAATCA
GTGACACTTACCGCATTGACAAGCACGCCTCACGGGAGCTCCAAGCGGCGACTGAGATGTCCTAAATGCA
CAGCGACGGATTCGCGCTATTTAGAAAGAGAGAGCAATATTTCAAGAATGCATGCGTCAATTTTACGCAG
ACTATCTTTCTAGGGTTAATCTAGCTGCATCAGGATCATATCGTCGGGTCTTTTTTCCGGCTCAGTCATC
GCCCAAGCTGGCGCTATCTGGGCATCGGGGAGGAAGAAGCCCGTGCCTTTTCCCGCGAGGTTGAAGCGGC
ATGGAAAGAGTTTGCCGAGGATGACTGCTGCTGCATTGACGTTGAGCGAAAACGCACGTTTACCATGATG
ATTCGGGAAGGTGTGGCCATGCACGCCTTTAACGGTGAACTGTTCGTTCAGGCCACCTGGGATACCAGTT
CGTCGCGGCTTTTCCGGACACAGTTCCGGATGGTCAGCCCGAAGCGCATCAGCAACCCGAACAATACCGG
CGACAGCCGGAACTGCCGTGCCGGTGTGCAGATTAATGACAGCGGTGCGGCGCTGGGATATTACGTCAGC
GAGGACGGGTATCCTGGCTGGATGCCGCAGAAATGGACATGGATACCCCGTGAGTTACCCGGCGGGCGCG
CTTGGCGTAATCATGGTCATAGCTGTTTCCTGTGTGAAATTGTTATCCGCTCACAATTCCACACAACATA
CGAGCCGGAAGCATAAAGTGTAAAGCCTGGGGTGCCTAATGAGTGAGCTAACTCACATTAATTGCGTTGC
GCTCACTGCCCGCTTTCCAGTCGGGAAACCTGTCGTGCCAGCTGCATTAATGAATCGGCCAACGCGCGGG
GAGAGGCGGTTTGCGTATTGGGCGCTCTTCCGCTTCCTCGCTCACTGACTCGCTGCGCTCGGTCGTTCGG
CTGCGGCGAGCGGTATCAGCTCACTCAAAGGCGGTAATACGGTTATCCACAGAATCAGGGGATAACGCAG
GAAAGAACATGTGAGCAAAAGGCCAGCAAAAGGCCAGGAACCGTAAAAAGGCCGCGTTGCTGGCGTTTTT
CCATAGGCTCCGCCCCCCTGACGAGCATCACAAAAATCGACGCTCAAGTCAGAGGTGGCGAAACCCGACA
GGACTATAAAGATACCAGGCGTTTCCCCCTGGAAGCTCCCTCGTGCGCTCTCCTGTTCCGACCCTGCCGC
TTACCGGATACCTGTCCGCCTTTCTCCCTTCGGGAAGCGTGGCGCTTTCTCATAGCTCACGCTGTAGGTA
TCTCAGTTCGGTGTAGGTCGTTCGCTCCAAGCTGGGCTGTGTGCACGAACCCCCCGTTCAGCCCGACCGC
TGCGCCTTATCCGGTAACTATCGTCTTGAGTCCAACCCGGTAAGACACGACTTATCGCCACTGGCAGCAG
CCACTGGTAACAGGATTAGCAGAGCGAGGTATGTAGGCGGTGCTACAGAGTTCTTGAAGTGGTGGCCTAA
CTACGGCTACACTAGAAGAACAGTATTTGGTATCTGCGCTCTGCTGAAGCCAGTTACCTTCGGAAAAAGA
GTTGGTAGCTCTTGATCCGGCAAACAAACCACCGCTGGTAGCGGTGGTTTTTTTGTTTGCAAGCAGCAGA
TTACGCGCAGAAAAAAAGGATCTCAAGAAGATCCTTTGATCTTTTCTACGGGGTCTGACGCTCAGTGGAA
CGAAAACTCACGTTAAGGGATTTTGGTCATGAGATTATCAAAAAGGATCTTCACCTAGATCCTTTTAAAT
TAAAAATGAAGTTTTAAATCAATCTAAAGTATATATGAGTAAACTTGGTCTGACAGTTACCAATGCTTAA
TCAGTGAGGCACCTATCTCAGCGATCTGTCTATTTCGTTCATCCATAGTTGCCTGACTCCCCGTCGTGTA
GATAACTACGATACGGGAGGGCTTACCATCTGGCCCCAGTGCTGCAATGATACCGCGAGACCCACGCTCA
CCGGCTCCAGATTTATCAGCAATAAACCAGCCAGCCGGAAGGGCCGAGCGCAGAAGTGGTCCTGCAACTT
TATCCGCCTCCATCCAGTCTATTAATTGTTGCCGGGAAGCTAGAGTAAGTAGTTCGCCAGTTAATAGTTT
GCGCAACGTTGTTGCCATTGCTACAGGCATCGTGGTGTCACGCTCGTCGTTTGGTATGGCTTCATTCAGC
TCCGGTTCCCAACGATCAAGGCGAGTTACATGATCCCCCATGTTGTGCAAAAAAGCGGTTAGCTCCTTCG
GTCCTCCGATCGTTGTCAGAAGTAAGTTGGCCGCAGTGTTATCACTC
Features (pLannotate 1.2.2; 25 found; start..end, strand, type, name):
    381..485     -  promoter       AmpR promoter: bla
    538..966     -  rep_origin     f1 ori (sequence partly withheld): f1 bacteriophage origin of replication; arrow indicates direction of (+) strand synthesis
    971..1126    -  CDS            lacZα (fragment): LacZα fragment of β-galactosidase; lacZ fragment
   1128..1247    +  CDS            B (fragment): PORTL_LAMBD - Experimental evidence at protein level: Swiss-Prot protein existence level 1. Forms the portal vertex of the capsid (PubMed:6228056, PubMed:6232391). This portal plays critical roles in head assembly, genome packaging, neck/tail attachment, and genome ejection (Probable). The portal protein multimerizes as a single ring-shaped homododecamer arranged around a central channel (PubMed:6232391). Binds to the terminase subunits to form the packaging machine (PubMed:7799432). From Escherichia phage lambda (Bacteriophage lambda).
   1745..2023    +  promoter       tight TRE promoter (fragment): Tet-responsive promoter PTight, consisting of seven tet operator sequences followed by the minimal CMV promoter
   2113..2298    +  CDS            KRAB: Krüppel-associated box (KRAB) transcriptional repression domain from the human zinc finger protein ZNF10 (Margolin et al., 1994)
   2320..6423    +  CDS            Cas9: Cas9 (Csn1) endonuclease from the Streptococcus pyogenes Type II CRISPR/Cas system generates RNA-guided double strand breaks in DNA
   6616..7317    +  CDS            TagBFP: monomeric blue fluorescent protein mammalian codon-optimized
   7340..7928    +  misc_feature   WPRE: woodchuck hepatitis virus posttranscriptional regulatory element
   7935..9146    +  promoter       UbC promoter: human ubiquitin C promoter
   9159..9192    +  protein_bind   loxP511: Cre-mediated recombination occurs in the 8-bp core sequence (GTATACAT). loxP511 sites are compatible with each other, but incompatible with wild-type loxP sites. Cre recombinase
   9199..9906    +  CDS            rtTA3: reverse tetracycline transactivator 3 activates expression from Tet-responsive promoters in the presence of doxycycline
   9907..9940    +  protein_bind   loxP511: Cre-mediated recombination occurs in the 8-bp core sequence (GTATACAT). loxP511 sites are compatible with each other, but incompatible with wild-type loxP sites. Cre recombinase
   9963..10535   +  misc_feature   IRES: internal ribosome entry site (IRES) of the encephalomyocarditis virus (EMCV)
  10544..11137   +  CDS            PuroR: puromycin N-acetyltransferase; pac from Streptomyces alboniger; confers resistance to puromycin
  11144..11250   +  misc_feature   WPRE (fragment): woodchuck hepatitis virus posttranscriptional regulatory element
  11263..11384   +  polyA_signal   SV40 poly(A) signal: SV40 polyadenylation signal
  11402..11494   +  ncRNA          G-CSF SLDE: Accession: RF00183 - G-CSF factor stem-loop destabilising element (SLDE)
  12191..12658   +  CDS            B (fragment): PORTL_LAMBD - Experimental evidence at protein level: Swiss-Prot protein existence level 1. Forms the portal vertex of the capsid (PubMed:6228056, PubMed:6232391). This portal plays critical roles in head assembly, genome packaging, neck/tail attachment, and genome ejection (Probable). The portal protein multimerizes as a single ring-shaped homododecamer arranged around a central channel (PubMed:6232391). Binds to the terminase subunits to form the packaging machine (PubMed:7799432). From Escherichia phage lambda (Bacteriophage lambda).
  12694..12716   -  protein_bind   lac operator (fragment): The lac repressor binds to the lac operator to inhibit transcription in E. coli. This inhibition can be relieved by adding lactose or isopropyl-β-D-thiogalactopyranoside (IPTG). lac repressor encoded by lacI
  12720..12750   -  promoter       lac promoter: promoter for the E. coli lac operon
  12765..12786   -  protein_bind   CAP binding site: CAP binding activates transcription in the presence of cAMP. E. coli catabolite activator protein
  12799..12891   -  CDS            lacI (fragment): lac repressor; lacI; The lac repressor binds to the lac operator to inhibit transcription in E. coli. This inhibition can be relieved by adding lactose or isopropyl-β-D-thiogalactopyranoside (IPTG).
  13074..13662   -  rep_origin     ori: high-copy-number ColE1/pMB1/pBR322/pUC origin of replication
  13833..380     -  CDS            AmpR (across the origin): β-lactamase; bla; confers resistance to ampicillin, carbenicillin, and related antibiotics
