[The description below was written by a language model from this plasmid's Addgene catalogue record and pLannotate feature annotations shown in this document.]
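Description:
PiggyBac dCas9-KRAB is a roughly 14.3 kb mammalian expression and CRISPR interference plasmid built on a piggyBac transposon backbone. It is designed for stable genomic integration and doxycycline-inducible expression of a KRAB-dCas9-HA-TagBFP fusion. In bacteria it is maintained through a high-copy ColE1/pUC-type origin and an ampicillin resistance gene. An f1 origin and remnants of a lacZα/lac promoter cloning region are also present. The automated annotation did not label the piggyBac terminal repeats. It does call short "lambda portal protein" fragments on either side of the cargo, and these are probably spurious matches in the flanking regions rather than functional parts.

The cargo contains two transcription units arranged in tandem. In the first, a Tet-responsive tight TRE promoter drives the ZNF10 KRAB repression domain fused to Streptococcus pyogenes Cas9, followed by TagBFP and a WPRE that enhances transcript expression. The software annotates the Cas9 simply as Cas9, while the catalogue describes it as the catalytically dead form. The catalogue also lists an HA tag on the C-terminal side, which is not annotated separately. In the second unit, the human UbC promoter constitutively expresses rtTA3, flanked by two loxP511 sites, followed by an EMCV IRES and the puromycin resistance gene. This unit ends with a partial WPRE and an SV40 polyadenylation signal.

Puromycin therefore selects cells that have integrated the transposon and express the transactivator. Adding doxycycline lets rtTA3 activate the TRE promoter, producing a blue-fluorescent repressor that guide RNAs can direct to chosen loci. No guide RNA cassette is annotated, so guides and the piggyBac transposase would have to be supplied separately. The associated study used it to perturb retroviral LTRs in human cells.
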