Addgene plasmid #191314: PiggyBac dCas9-KRAB
Purpose: piggyBac integration and dox-inducible expression of KRAB-dCas9-HA-tagBFP
Depositing lab: Joanna Wysocka. Depositing organization: Stanford University. Publication: Systematic perturbation of retroviral LTRs reveals widespread long-range effects on human gene regulation. Fuentes DR, Swigut T, Wysocka J. Elife. 2018 Aug 2;7. pii: 35989. doi: 10.7554/eLife.35989. PubMed 30070637.
Backbone
  Vector backbone: piggyBac
  Total vector size (bp): 14311
  Vector type: Mammalian Expression, CRISPR
  Selectable markers: Puromycin
Growth in bacteria
  Bacterial resistance: Ampicillin, 100 μg/mL
  Growth temperature: 30°C
  Growth strain: NEB Stable
  Copy number: High Copy
Gene/Insert 1
  Gene/Insert name: KRAB-dCas9-HA-tagBFP
  Species: Synthetic; Streptococcus pyogenes
  Insert size (bp): 5234
  Tag / fusion protein: HA (C terminal on insert); tagBFP (C terminal on insert)
Gene/Insert 2
  Gene/Insert name: rtTA3-IRES-PURO
  Species: Synthetic
  Insert size (bp): 1939
Terms and licenses: Academic/Nonprofit Terms; Industry Terms: Not Available to Industry
Depositor comments: This plasmid was cloned by Dr. Daniel Fuentes.
How to cite: PiggyBac dCas9-KRAB was a gift from Joanna Wysocka (Addgene plasmid # 191314 ; http://n2t.net/addgene:191314 ; RRID:Addgene_191314)
